Addgene plasmid #199980: YP39
Purpose: Yeast/E coli shuttle vector expressing GFP from synthetic yeast promoter 39
Depositing lab: Farren Isaacs. Depositing organization: Yale University. Publication: Cross-kingdom expression of synthetic genetic elements promotes discovery of metabolites in the human microbiome. Patel JR, Oh J, Wang S, Crawford JM, Isaacs FJ. Cell. 2022 Apr 28;185(9):1487-1505.e14. doi: 10.1016/j.cell.2022.03.008. Epub 2022 Apr 1. PubMed 35366417.
Backbone
  Vector backbone: pRCVS6H
  Vector type: Yeast Expression
  Selectable markers: Hygromycin
Growth in bacteria
  Bacterial resistance: Ampicillin, 100 μg/mL
  Growth temperature: 37°C
  Growth strain: BL21
  Copy number: Low Copy
Gene/Insert
  Gene/Insert name: GFP
  Species: Synthetic
  Cloning method: Gibson Cloning
Terms and licenses: Academic/Nonprofit Terms; Industry Terms: Not Available to Industry
How to cite: YP39 was a gift from Farren Isaacs (Addgene plasmid # 199980 ; http://n2t.net/addgene:199980 ; RRID:Addgene_199980)
