[The description below was written by a language model from this plasmid's Addgene catalogue record and pLannotate feature annotations shown in this document.]
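Description:
YP39 is a 5.7 kb yeast/E. coli shuttle plasmid built on the pRCVS6H backbone and designed to report the activity of a synthetic yeast promoter, designated number 39, through expression of a green fluorescent protein. In E. coli it is maintained by a ColE1/pMB1-type origin and selected with ampicillin through the β-lactamase gene and its native promoter. The annotation describes this origin as high copy, whereas the catalogue entry lists the plasmid as low copy. In Saccharomyces cerevisiae, fragments of the CEN4 centromere and the ARS1 autonomously replicating sequence support stable, low-copy episomal maintenance. The hphMX6 cassette, ending in the Ashbya gossypii TEF terminator, provides hygromycin resistance, so no auxotrophic host background is required.

The reporter cassette consists of the synthetic promoter, the fluorescent protein coding sequence and the S. cerevisiae CYC1 terminator. The promoter itself is not annotated as a discrete feature. Only a short stretch upstream of the reporter matches the TDH3 (GAP) promoter, which suggests that the synthetic element borrows a small motif from it, though the record does not describe its composition. The catalogue calls the insert GFP, while automated annotation matches the open reading frame to mUkG, a constitutively fluorescent green protein derived from Sarcophyton; the record does not resolve this difference. A T7 promoter lies near the end of the sequence, a short distance upstream of the cassette on the circular map, and a fragment of the pBR322 bom region is also present.

The insert was assembled by Gibson cloning. The plasmid comes from work on synthetic genetic elements that function across kingdoms, and it appears to be one of a numbered series used to compare promoter strength by fluorescence readout.
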