Features (pLannotate 1.2.2; 12 found; start..end, strand, type, name):
    145..169     +  promoter       GAP promoter (fragment): S. cerevisiae TDH3; promoter for glyceraldehyde-3-phosphate dehydrogenase
    209..877     +  CDS            mUkG: mUkG is a basic (constitutively fluorescent) green fluorescent protein published in 2008, derived from Sarcophyton sp.. It has moderate acid sensitivity.
    932..1121    +  terminator     CYC1 terminator: S. cerevisiae CYC1; transcription terminator for CYC1
   1361..2936    +  gene           hphMX6: yeast selectable marker conferring hygromycin resistance
   2739..2936    +  terminator     TEF terminator: Ashbya gossypii TEF terminator
   3051..3639    -  rep_origin     ori: high-copy-number ColE1/pMB1/pBR322/pUC origin of replication
   3810..4670    -  CDS            AmpR: β-lactamase; bla; confers resistance to ampicillin, carbenicillin, and related antibiotics
   4671..4775    -  promoter       AmpR promoter: bla
   4802..4852    +  misc_feature   bom (fragment): basis of mobility region from pBR322
   4981..5150    -  misc_feature   CEN4 (fragment): S. cerevisiae CEN4 centromere
   5151..5577    +  rep_origin     ARS1 (fragment): S. cerevisiae autonomously replicating sequence ARS1
   5683..5701    +  promoter       T7 promoter: promoter for bacteriophage T7 RNA polymerase
>Addgene plasmid #199980 | YP39 | addgene full sequence | sequence record 405072 | Addgene NGS Result
TTCATTTTTTTTTTTTTCCCGCGCCGCTCAACGGCCCTCCTTGAATAGCATGTGAACAGAGGGGCGGGGG
CGGTGTTTTTTTTTTCACGTTTTTTACCCTTCAATTATAAAAGAACGATCTACCGACTGTTTCGCAGAGG
GCCTTTTTAAAACACCAAGAACTTAGTTTTTAACTAACTAACTTAAAGAGGAGAAAGGTACCATGGTCAG
TGTCATCAAAGAAGAAATGAAGATCAAGTTGCACATGGAAGGTAACGTTAATGGTCATGCCTTTGTTATT
GAAGGTGATGGTAAAGGTAAACCATACGATGGTACTCAAACTTTGAACTTGACTGTCAAAGAAGGTGCTC
CATTGCCATTCTCTTACGATATTTTGACTAACGCCTTCCAATACGGTAATAGAGCTTTTACTAAGTACCC
AGCCGATATCCCAGATTACTTTAAGCAAACTTTTCCAGAAGGTTACTCCTGGGAAAGAACTATGTCTTAC
GAAGATAACGCTATCTGCAACGTCAGATCCGAAATTTCTATGGAAGGTGATTGCTTCATCTACAAGATCA
GATTCGATGGTAAGAACTTTCCACCAAATGGTCCAGTCATGCAAAAAAAGACTTTGAAGTGGGAACCATC
CACCGAAATGATGTATGTTAGAGATGGTTTCTTGATGGGTGATGTCAATATGGCTTTGTTGTTGGAAGGT
GGTGGTCATCATAGATGTGATTTCAAGACTTCTTACAAGGCCAAGAAGGTTGTTCAATTGCCAGATGCTC
ATAAGATCGATCACAGAATCGAAATCTTGTCCCACGATAGAGATTACTCCAAGGTTAAGTTGTACGAAAA
CGCTGTTGCTAGAAACTCTTTGTTGCCATCTCAAGCTTCTAAGTAACATGTAATTAGTTATGTCACGCTT
ACATTCACGCCCTCCCCCCACATCCGCTCTAACCGAAAAGGAAGGAGTTAGACAACCTGAAGTCTAGGTC
CCTATTTATTTTTTTATAGTTATGTTAGTATTAAGAACGTTATTTATATTTCAAATTTTTCTTTTTTTTC
TGTACAGACGCGTGTACGCATGTAACATTATACTGAAAACCTTGCTTGAGAAGGTTTTGGGACGCTCGAA
GGCTTTGTGGAGGTCGACACGAGCGACTGAGTTCGGACGTCACGACCTGCCTGGATATCGTGCACCGCTC
GTGCACTGACGTCATGATCGACGAGTCGCACAGAGGCCTCTGACACTGACTCGACCTGACTAGCGTCGAG
CAGTGACGACCTGCCCGGGCACAGCAACTGTGCCACTCGTCTGATCCGTCGTCCCATCGGCTGAATCGAT
GCCTCGTCCCCGCCGGGTCACCCGGCCAGCGACATGGAGGCCCAGAATACCCTCCTTGACAGTCTTGACG
TGCGCAGCTCAGGGGCATGATGTGACTGTCGCCCGTACATTTAGCCCATACATCCCCATGTATAATCATT
TGCATCCATACATTTTGATGGCCGCACGGCGCGAAGCAAAAATTACGGCACCTCGCTGCAGACCTGCGAG
CAGGGAAACGCTCCCCTCACAGACGCGTTGAATTGTCCCCACGCCGCGCCCCTGTAGAGAAATATAAAAG
GTTAGGATTTGCCACTGAGGTTCTTCTTTCATATACTTCCTTTTAAAATCTTGCTAGGATACAGTTCTCA
CATCACATCCGAACATAAACAACCATGGGTAAAAAGCCTGAACTCACCGCGACGTCTGTCGAGAAGTTTC
TGATCGAAAAGTTCGACAGCGTCTCCGACCTGATGCAGCTCTCGGAGGGCGAAGAATCTCGTGCTTTCAG
CTTCGATGTAGGAGGGCGTGGATATGTCCTGCGGGTAAATAGCTGCGCCGATGGTTTCTACAAAGATCGT
TATGTTTATCGGCACTTTGCATCGGCCGCGCTCCCGATTCCGGAAGTGCTTGACATTGGGGAGTTCAGCG
AGAGCCTGACCTATTGCATCTCCCGCCGTGCACAGGGTGTCACGTTGCAAGACCTGCCTGAAACCGAACT
GCCCGCTGTTCTGCAGCCGGTCGCGGAGGCCATGGATGCGATCGCTGCGGCCGATCTTAGCCAGACGAGC
GGGTTCGGCCCATTCGGACCGCAAGGAATCGGTCAATACACTACATGGCGTGATTTCATATGCGCGATTG
CTGATCCCCATGTGTATCACTGGCAAACTGTGATGGACGACACCGTCAGTGCGTCCGTCGCGCAGGCTCT
CGATGAGCTGATGCTTTGGGCCGAGGACTGCCCCGAAGTCCGGCACCTCGTGCACGCGGATTTCGGCTCC
AACAATGTCCTGACGGACAATGGCCGCATAACAGCGGTCATTGACTGGAGCGAGGCGATGTTCGGGGATT
CCCAATACGAGGTCGCCAACATCTTCTTCTGGAGGCCGTGGTTGGCTTGTATGGAGCAACAGACGCGCTA
CTTCGAGCGGAGGCATCCGGAGCTTGCAGGATCGCCGCGGCTCCGGGCGTATATGCTCCGCATTGGTCTT
GACCAACTCTATCAGAGCTTGGTTGACGGCAATTTCGATGATGCAGCTTGGGCGCAGGGTCGATGCGACG
CAATCGTCCGATCCGGAGCCGGGACTGTCGGGCGTACACAAATCGCCCGCAGAAGCGCGGCCGTCTGGAC
CGATGGCTGTGTAGAAGTACTCGCCGATAGTGGAAACCGACGCCCCAGCACTCGTCCGAGGGCAAAGGAA
TAATCAGTACTGACAATAAAAAGATTCTTGTTTTCAAGAACTTGTCATTTGTATAGTTTTTTTATATTGT
AGTTGTTCTATTTTAATCAAATGTTAGCGTGATTTATATTTTTTTTCGCCTCGACATCATCTGCCCAGAT
GCGAAGTTAAGTGCGCAGAAAGTAATATCATGCGTCAATCGTATGTGAATGCTGGTCGCTATACTGCTAT
CGATGTGGCAGTGCGTCCAGCTCAGTCAGACTCAGTCCTGGTGTCGTCAGCCTGTGAGCAAAAGGCCAGC
AAAAGGCCAGGAACCGTAAAAAGGCCGCGTTGCTGGCGTTTTTCCATAGGCTCCGCCCCCCTGACGAGCA
TCACAAAAATCGACGCTCAAGTCAGAGGTGGCGAAACCCGACAGGACTATAAAGATACCAGGCGTTTCCC
CCTGGAAGCTCCCTCGTGCGCTCTCCTGTTCCGACCCTGCCGCTTACCGGATACCTGTCCGCCTTTCTCC
CTTCGGGAAGCGTGGCGCTTTCTCATAGCTCACGCTGTAGGTATCTCAGTTCGGTGTAGGTCGTTCGCTC
CAAGCTGGGCTGTGTGCACGAACCCCCCGTTCAGCCCGACCGCTGCGCCTTATCCGGTAACTATCGTCTT
GAGTCCAACCCGGTAAGACACGACTTATCGCCACTGGCAGCAGCCACTGGTAACAGGATTAGCAGAGCGA
GGTATGTAGGCGGTGCTACAGAGTTCTTGAAGTGGTGGCCTAACTACGGCTACACTAGAAGAACAGTATT
TGGTATCTGCGCTCTGCTGAAGCCAGTTACCTTCGGAAAAAGAGTTGGTAGCTCTTGATCCGGCAAACAA
ACCACCGCTGGTAGCGGTGGTTTTTTTGTTTGCAAGCAGCAGATTACGCGCAGAAAAAAAGGATCTCAAG
AAGATCCTTTGATCTTTTCTACGGGGTCTGACGCTCAGTGGAACGAAAACTCACGTTAAGGGATTTTGGT
CATGAGATTATCAAAAAGGATCTTCACCTAGATCCTTTTAAATTAAAAATGAAGTTTTAAATCAATCTAA
AGTATATATGAGTAAACTTGGTCTGACAGTTACCAATGCTTAATCAGTGAGGCACCTATCTCAGCGATCT
GTCTATTTCGTTCATCCATAGTTGCCTGACTCCCCGTCGTGTAGATAASTACGATACGGGAGGGCTTACC
ATCTGGCCCCAGTGCTGCAATGATACCGCGAGACCCACGCTCACCGGCTCCAGATTTATCAGCAATAAAC
CAGCCAGCCGGAAGGGCCGAGCGCAGAAGTGGTCCTGCAACTTTATCCGCCTCCATCCAGTCTATTAATT
GTTGCCGGGAAGCTAGAGTAAGTAGTTCGCCAGTTAATAGTTTGCGCAACGTTGTTGCCATTGCTACAGG
CATCGTGGTGTCACGCTCGTCGTTTGGTATGGCTTCATTCAGCTCCGGTTCCCAACGATCAAGGCGAGTT
ACATGATCCCCCATGTTGTGCAAAAAAGCGGTTAGCTCCTTCGGTCCTCCGATCGTTGTCAGAAGTAAGT
TGGCCGCAGTGTTATCACTCATGGTTATGGCAGCACTGCATAATTCTCTTACTGTCATGCCATCCGTAAG
ATGCTTTTCTGTGACTGGTGAGTACTCAACCAAGTCATTCTGAGAATAGTGTATGCGGCGACCGAGTTGC
TCTTGCCCGGCGTCAATACGGGATAATACCGCGCCACATAGCAGAACTTTAAAAGTGCTCATCATTGGAA
AACGTTCTTCGGGGCGAAAACTCTCAAGGATCTTACCGCTGTTGAGATCCAGTTCGATGTAACCCACTCG
TGCACCCAACTGATCTTCAGCATCTTTTACTTTCACCAGCGTTTCTGGGTGAGCAAAAACAGGAAGGCAA
AATGCCGCAAAAAAGGGAATAAGGGCGACACGGAAATGTTGAATACTCATACTCTTCCTTTTTCAATATT
ATTGAAGCATTTATCAGGGTTATTGTCTCATGAGCGGATACATATTTGAATGTATTTAGAAAAATAAACA
AATAGGGGTTCCGCGCACATTTCCCCGAAAAGTGCCACCTGATGCGGTGTGAAATACCGCACAGATGCGT
AAGGAGAAAATACCGCATCAGGGTCAGTCACAGTGGAGCCTAGCACTCACTCAGCGTGACGGCTCAGAGC
AGAATTCACGAGCCAGAAATAGTAACTTTTGCCTAAATCACAAATTGCAAAATTTAATTGCTTGCAAAAG
GTCACATGCTTATAATCAACTTTTTTAAAAATTTAAAATACTTTTTTATTTTTTATTTTTAAACATAAAT
GAAATAATTTATTTATTGTTTATGATTACCGAAACATAAAACCTGCTCAAGAAAAAGAAACTGTTTTGTC
CTTGGAAAAAAAGCACTACCTAGGAGCGGCCAAAATGCCGGCTTACATTTTATGTTAGCTGGTGGACTGA
CGCCAGAAAATGTTGGTGATGCGCTTAGATTAAATGGCGTTATTGGTGTTGATGTAAGCGGAGGTGTGGA
GACAAATGGTGTAAAAGACTCTAACAAAATAGCAAATTTCGTCAAAAATGCTAAGAAATAGGTTATTACT
GAGTAGTATTTATTTAAGTATTGTTTGTGCACTTGCCTGCAAGCCTTTTGAAAAGCAAGCATAAAAGATC
TAAACATAAAATCTGTAAAATAACAAGATGTAAAGATAATGCTAAATCATTTGGCTTTTTGATTGATTGT
ACAGGAAAATATACATCGCAGGGGGTTGACTTTTACCATTTCACCGCAATGGAATTAAACTTGTTGAAGA
GAATGTTCACAGGCGCATACGCTACAATGACCCGATTCTTGCTAGCCGAATTCCAGTCAGGCTGCTAGCA
CCAGAGCTACGTGACCGCAGGACTAGCTCCAGCTGAGCGACACGCGAACAGGTGTAGAGTCAGTCGTGCT
GCAAGGTCGCACTAATACGACTCACTATAGGG
