>Addgene plasmid #199980 | YP39 | depositor partial sequence | sequence record 387812 | Promoter Sequence
TTCATTTTTTTTTTTTTCCCGCGCCGCTCAACGGCCCTCCTTGAATAGCATGTGAACAGAGGGGCGGGGG
CGGTGTTTTTTTTTTCACGTTTTTTACCCTTCAATTATAAAAGAACGATCTACCGACTGTTTCGCAGAGG
GCCTTTTTAAAACACCAAGAACTTAGTTTTTAACTAACTAA
